Addgene plasmid #37104: pQCXIH-CDKN2A
Depositing lab: Joseph Nevins. Depositing organization: Duke University. Publication: A role for Mediator complex subunit MED13L in Rb/E2F-induced growth arrest. Angus SP, Nevins JR. Oncogene. 2012 Jan 16. doi: 10.1038/onc.2011.622. PubMed 22249253.
Backbone
  Vector backbone: pQCXIH
  Backbone manufacturer: Clontech
  Backbone size w/o insert (bp): 7800
  Vector type: Mammalian Expression, Retroviral
  Selectable markers: Hygromycin
Growth in bacteria
  Bacterial resistance: Ampicillin, 100 μg/mL
  Growth temperature: 37°C
  Growth strain: DH5alpha
  Copy number: Unknown
Gene/Insert
  Gene/Insert name: CDKN2A (alt name: p16INK4a)
  Species: H. sapiens (human)
  Insert size (bp): 600
  GenBank ID: NM_000077.4
  Entrez Gene: CDKN2A (a.k.a. ARF, CAI2, CDK4I, CDKN2, CMM2, INK4, INK4A, MLM, MTS-1, MTS1, P14, P14ARF, P16, P16-INK4A, P16INK4, P16INK4A, P19, P19ARF, TP16)
  Promoter: CMV
  Cloning method: Restriction Enzyme; 5′ cloning site BamHI (insert)/AgeI (vector) (destroyed during cloning); 3′ cloning site XhoI (insert)/AgeI (vector) (destroyed during cloning)
  Sequencing primers: 5′ LNCX; 3′ IRES-R
Terms and licenses: Academic/Nonprofit Terms; Industry Terms: Not Available to Industry
How to cite: pQCXIH-CDKN2A was a gift from Joseph Nevins (Addgene plasmid # 37104 ; http://n2t.net/addgene:37104 ; RRID:Addgene_37104)
