[The description below was written by a language model from this plasmid's Addgene catalogue record.]
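Description:
pQCXIH-CDKN2A is a retroviral mammalian expression plasmid built on the commercial pQCXIH backbone (about 7.8 kb without insert). It carries the human CDKN2A coding sequence for the p16INK4a isoform, an insert of roughly 600 bp corresponding to the p16INK4a reference transcript. The plasmid is propagated in E. coli under ampicillin selection. Its copy number is not recorded, and no feature table is available, so the bacterial origin and the exact viral elements are not itemised in the record.

Expression of p16INK4a is driven by a CMV promoter. The vector provides hygromycin resistance for selecting transduced or transfected mammalian cells. The listed 3′ sequencing primer anneals in an IRES, which is consistent with a bicistronic arrangement: the gene of interest and the hygromycin marker are translated from one transcript, so drug selection enriches for cells that also express the insert. The fragment was excised with BamHI and XhoI and placed into the vector's AgeI site. All of these sites were destroyed during cloning, so the insert cannot be released again with the same enzymes.

As a retroviral vector, the plasmid is meant to be introduced into packaging cells to produce virus particles that stably deliver the expression cassette into dividing target cells. p16INK4a inhibits CDK4/6 and keeps the Rb protein in its active, growth-suppressive state. The associated study concerns Rb/E2F-induced growth arrest, which suggests the construct is used to enforce p16INK4a expression and trigger Rb-dependent cell-cycle arrest in cultured cells.
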