>Addgene plasmid #37104 | pQCXIH-CDKN2A | addgene partial sequence | sequence record 46793 | LNCX 5'-AGCTCGTTTAGTGAACCGTCAGATC-3'
ACATCAGCTGTTTTGACTCATAGAAGAACCGGGACCGATCCAGCCTCCGCGGCCGGGAACGGTGCATTGG
AACGGACCTGCAGGAATTGATCCGCGGCCGCACCGGTGGATCCCGGAGAGGGGGAGAACAGACAACGGGC
GGCGGGGAGCAGCATGGAGCCGGCGGCGGGGAGCAGCATGGAGCCTTCGGCTGACTGGCTGGCCACGGCC
GCGGCCCGGGGTCGGGTAGAGGAGGTGCGGGCGCTGCTGGAGGCGGGGGCGCTGCCCAACGCACCGAATA
GTTACGGTCGGAGGCCGATCCAGGTCATGATGATGGGCAGCGCCCGAGTGGCGGAGCTGCTGCTGCTCCA
CGGCGCGGAGCCCAACTGCGCCGACCCCGCCACTCTCACCCGACCCGTGCACGACGCTGCCCGGGAGGGC
TTCCTGGACACGCTGGTGGTGCTGCACCGGGCCGGGGCGCGGCTGGACGTGCGCGATGCCTGGGGCCGTC
TGCCCGTGGACCTGGCTGAGGAGCTGGGCCATCGCGATGTCGCACGGTACCTGCGCGCGGCTGCGGGGGG
CACCAGAGGCAGTAACCATGCCCGCATAGATGCCGCGGAAGGTCCCTCAGACATCCCCGATTGAAAGAAC
CAGAGAGGCTCTGAGAAACCTCCGGAAACTTAGATCATCAGTCACCGAAGGTCTCGAGGCTGCAGGCGGA
TC
